>Addgene plasmid #63934 | pFETCh_Donor (EMM0021) | addgene full sequence | sequence record 252696 | Addgene NGS Result
GAGGCGGTTTGCGTATTGGGAACTTTTGCTGAGTTGAAGGATCAGATCACGCATCTTCCCGACAACGCAG
ACCGTTCCGTGGCAAAGCAAAAGTTCAAAATCAGTAACCGTCAGTGCCGATAAGTTCAAAGTTAAACCTG
GTGTTGATACCAACATTGAAACGTTGATCGAAAACGCGCTGAAAAACGCTGCTGAATGTGCGAGCTTCTT
CCGCTTCCTCGCTCACTGACTCGCTGCGCTCGGTCGTTCGGCTGCGGCGAGCGGTATCAGCTCACTCAAA
GGCGGTAATACGGTTATCCACAGAATCAGGGGATAACGCAGGAAAGAACATGTGAGCAAAAGGCCAGCAA
AAGGCCAGGAACCGTAAAAAGGCCGCGTTGCTGGCGTTTTTCCATAGGCTCCGCCCCCCTGACGAGCATC
ACAAAAATCGACGCTCAAGTCAGAGGTGGCGAAACCCGACAGGACTATAAAGATACCAGGCGTTTCCCCC
TGGAAGCTCCCTCGTGCGCTCTCCTGTTCCGACCCTGCCGCTTACCGGATACCTGTCCGCCTTTCTCCCT
TCGGGAAGCGTGGCGCTTTCTCATAGCTCACGCTGTAGGTATCTCAGTTCGGTGTAGGTCGTTCGCTCCA
AGCTGGGCTGTGTGCACGAACCCCCCGTTCAGCCCGACCGCTGCGCCTTATCCGGTAACTATCGTCTTGA
GTCCAACCCGGTAAGACACGACTTATCGCCACTGGCAGCAGCCACTGGTAACAGGATTAGCAGAGCGAGG
TATGTAGGCGGTGCTACAGAGTTCTTGAAGTGGTGGCCTAACTACGGCTACACTAGAAGAACAGTATTTG
GTATCTGCGCTCTGCTGAAGCCAGTTACCTTCGGAAAAAGAGTTGGTAGCTCTTGATCCGGCAAACAAAC
CACCGCTGGTAGCGGTGGTTTTTTTGTTTGCAAGCAGCAGATTACGCGCAGAAAAAAAGGATCTCAAGAA
GATCCTTTGATCTTTTCTACGGGGTCTGACGCTCAGTGGAACTCCGTCGAGAGGTCTGCCTCGTGAAGAA
GGTGTTGCTGACTCATACCAGGCCTGAATCGCCCCATCATCCAGCCAGAAAGTGAGGGAGCCACGGTTGA
TGAGAGCTTTGTTGTAGGTGGACCAGTTGGTGATTTTGAACTTTTGCTTTGCCACGGAACGGTCTGCGTT
GTCGGGAAGATGCGTGATCTGATCCTTCAACTCAGCAAAAGTTCGATTTATTCAACAAAGCCACGTTGTG
TCTCAAAATCTCTGATGTTACATTGCACAAGATAAAAATATATCATCATGAACAATAAAACTGTCTGCTT
ACATAAACAGTAATACAAGGGGTGTTATGAGCCATATTCAACGGGAAACGTCTTGCTCGAAGCCGCGATT
AAATTCCAACATGGATGCTGATTTATATGGGTATAAATGGGCTCGCGATAATGTCGGGCAATCAGGTGCG
ACAATCTATCGATTGTATGGGAAGCCCGATGCGCCAGAGTTGTTTCTGAAACATGGCAAAGGTAGCGTTG
CCAATGATGTTACAGATGAGATGGTCAGACTAAACTGGCTGACGGAATTTATGCCTCTTCCGACCATCAA
GCATTTTATCCGTACTCCTGATGATGCATGGTTACTCACCACTGCGATCCCCGGGAAAACAGCATTCCAG
GTATTAGAAGAATATCCTGATTCAGGTGAAAATATTGTTGATGCGCTGGCAGTGTTCCTGCGCCGGTTGC
ATTCGATTCCTGTTTGTAATTGTCCTTTTAACAGCGATCGCGTATTTCGTCTCGCTCAGGCGCAATCACG
AATGAATAACGGTTTGGTTGATGCGAGTGATTTTGATGACGAGCGTAATGGCTGGCCTGTTGAACAAGTC
TGGAAAGAAATGCATAAGCTTTTGCCATTCTCACCGGATTCAGTCGTCACTCATGGTGATTTCTCACTTG
ATAACCTTATTTTTGACGAGGGGAAATTAATAGGTTGTATTGATGTTGGACGAGTCGGAATCGCAGACCG
ATACCAGGATCTTGCCATCCTATGGAACTGCCTCGGTGAGTTTTCTCCTTCATTACAGAAACGGCTTTTT
CAAAAATATGGTATTGATAATCCTGATATGAATATATTGCAGTTTCATTTGATGCTCGATGAGTTTTTCT
AATCAGAATTGGTTAATTGGTTGTAACACTGGCAGAGCATTACGCTGACTTGACGGGACGGCGGCTTTGT
TGAATAAATCGCATTCGCCATTCAGGCTGCGCAACTGTTGGGAAGGGCGATCGGTGCGGGCCTCTTCGCT
ATTACGCCAGCTGGCGAAAGGGGGATGTGCTGCAAGGCGATTAAGTTGGGTAACGCCAGGGTTTTCCCAG
TCACGACGTTGTAAAACGACGGCCAGTGAACGACGGCCAGTGAATTGGAGGCTACAGTCAGTGGAGAGGA
CTTTCCAAGATGTCTTCGTATAAGAAGACATGATGTTCGAATCAGAAGAACTCGTCAAGAAGGCGATAGA
AGGCGATGCGCTGCGAATCGGGAGCGGCGATACCGTAAAGCACGAGGAAGCGGTCAGCCCATTCGCCGCC
AAGCTCTTCAGCAATATCACGGGTAGCCAACGCTATGTCCTGATAGCGGTCGGCCACACCCAGCCGGCCA
CAGTCGATGAATCCAGAAAAGCGGCCATTTTCCACCATGATATTCGGCAAGCAGGCATCGCCATGGGTCA
CGACGAGATCCTCGCCGTCGGGCATGCGCGCCTTGAGCCTGGCGAACAGTTCGGCTGGCGCGAGCCCCTG
ATGCTCTTCGTCCAGATCATCCTGATCGACAAGACCGGCTTCCATCCGAGTACGTGCTCGCTCGATGCGA
TGTTTCGCTTGGTGGTCGAATGGGCAGGTAGCCGGATCAAGCGTATGCAGCCGCCGCATTGCATCAGCCA
TGATGGATACTTTCTCGGCAGGAGCAAGGTGAGATGACAGGAGATCCTGCCCCGGCACTTCGCCCAATAG
CAGCCAGTCCCTTCCCGCTTCAGTGACAACGTCGAGCACAGCTGCGCAAGGAACGCCCGTCGTGGCCAGC
CACGATAGCCGCGCTGCCTCGTCCTGCAGTTCATTCAGGGCACCGGACAGGTCGGTCTTGACAAAAAGAA
CCGGGCGCCCCTGCGCTGACAGCCGGAACACGGCGGCATCAGAGCAGCCGATTGTCTGTTGTGCCCAGTC
ATAGCCGAATAGCCTCTCCACCCAAGCGGCCGGAGAACCTGCGTGCAATCCATCTTGTTCAATCATGCGA
AACGATCCAGGTCCAGGGTTCTCCTCCACGTCTCCAGCCTGCTTCAGCAGGCTGAAGTTAGTAGCTCCGC
TTCCTGAAACCTTATCGTCGTCATCCTTGTAATCTCCCTTATCGTCGTCATCCTTGTAATCGCCCTTATC
GTCGTCATCCTTGTAATCTCCAGAACCACCTCCACCGGAACCTCCTCCGCTCAGAGACCCGCGTAAGGTC
TCAAGCTGGGCTGCAGGTCGGGGAGAGGAGTGTTAGTAACCGCGACGCTGGTGGGGGTCGGCTTGTTAAG
AGGGGCGCTGCTAACGCTGCAAGAGTGGGTTGTCAGCGTGGGGCCGGTGCTACTGGAATCGATACCGGCA
TGATTGACAGCCTGGGCGAGGATGTCACCTGATGGTGATAAGAATACACGGGAGACTTAGTACGGTTTCA
CAGGCGTGACACGTTTATTGAGTAGGATTACAGAGTATAACATAGAGTATAATATAGAGTATACAATAGT
GACGTGGGATCCTCAGTTAGCCTCCCCCATCTCCCGGGCAAACGTGCGCGCCAGGTCGCAGATCGTCGGT
ATGGAGCCGGGGGTGGTGACGTGGGTCTGGACCATCCCGGAGGTAAGTTGCAGCAGGGCGTCCCGGCAGC
CGGCGGGCGATTGGTCGTAATCCAGGATAAAGACGTGCATGGGACGGAGGCGTTTGGCCAAGACGTCCAA
GGCCCAGGCAAACACGTTGTACAGGTCGCCGTTGGGGGCCAGCAACTCGGGGGCCCGAAACAGGGTAAAT
AACGTGTCCCCGATATGGGGTCGTGGGCCCGCGTTGCTCTGGGGCTCGGCACCCTGGGGCGGCACGGCCG
TCCCCGAAAGCTGTCCCCAATCCTCCCGCCACGACCCGCCGCCCTGCAGATACCGCACCGTATTGGCAAG
CAGCCCGTAAACGCGGCGAATCGCGGCCAGCATAGCCAGGTCAAGCCGCTCGCCGGGGCGCTGGCGTTTG
GCCAGGCGGTCGATGTGTCTGTCCTCCGGAAGGGCCCCCAACACGATGTTTGTGCCGGGCAAGGTCGGCG
GGATGAGGGCCACGAACGCCAGCACGGCCTGGGGGGTCATGCTGCCCATAAGGTATCGCGCGGCCGGGTA
GCACAGGAGGGCGGCGATGGGATGGCGGTCGAAGATGAGGGTGAGGGCCGGGGGCGGGGCATGTGAGCTC
CCAGCCTCCCCCCCGATATGAGGAGCCAGAACGGCGTCGGTCACGGCATAAGGCATGCCCATTGTTATCT
GGGCGCTTGTCATTACCACCGCCGCGTCCCCGGCCGATATCTCACCCTGGTCGAGGCGGTGTTGTGTGGT
GTAGATGTTCGCGATTGTCTCGGAAGCCCCCAGCACCTGCCAGTAAGTCATCGGCTCGGGTACGTAGACG
ATATCGTCGCGCGAACCCAGGGCCACCAGCAGTTGCGTGGTGGTGGTTTTCCCCATCCCGTGAGGACCGT
CTATATAAACCCGCAGTAGCGTGGGCATTTTCTGCTCCAGGCGGACTTCCGTGGCTTCTTGCTGCCGGCG
AGGGCGCAACGCCGTACGTCGGTTGCTATGGCCGCGAGAACGCGCAGCCTGGTCGAACGCAGACGCGTGT
TGATGGCAGGGGTACGAAGCCATGGTCGGGATCCCCAGGCTGGATCGGTCCCGGTGTCTCCTATGGAGGT
CAAAACAGCGTGGATGGCGTCTCCAGGCGATCTGACGGTTCACTAAACGAGCTCTGCTTATATAGACCTC
CCACCGTACACGCCTACCGCCCATTTGCGTCAATGGGGCGGAGTTGTTACGACATTTTGGAAAGTCCCGT
TGATTTTGGTGCCAAAACAAACTCCCATTGACGTCAATGGGGTGGAGACTTGAAATCCCCGTGAGTCAAA
CCGCTATCCACGCCCATTGATGTACTGCCAAAACCGCATCACCATGGTAATAGCGATGACTAATACGTAG
ATGTACTGCCAAGTAGGAAAGTCCCATAAGGTCATGTACTGGGCATAATGCCAGGGAATTGACCTGCAGG
CATGCAAGCTAATTCGAGCTCGGTACCCGGGGATCCTCTAGAGTCGACCTGCAGGCATGCAAGCTTGGCG
TAATCATGGTCATAGCTGTTTCCTGTGTGAAATTGTTATCCGCTCACAATTCCACACAACATACGAGCCG
GAAGCATAAAGTGTAAAGCCTGGGGTGCCTAATGAGTGAGCTAACTCACATTAATTGCGTTGCGCTCACT
GCCCGCTTTCCAGTCGGGAAACCTGTCGTGCCAGCTGCATTAATGAATCGGCCAACGCGCGGGGA
Features (pLannotate 1.2.2; 19 found; start..end, strand, type, name):
    389..977     -  rep_origin     ori: high-copy-number ColE1/pMB1/pBR322/pUC origin of replication
   1032..1172    -  CDS            TRA2_ECOLX (fragment): Protein predicted: Swiss-Prot protein existence level 4. Required for transposition of transposon Tn903. From Escherichia coli.
   1357..2172    +  CDS            KanR: aminoglycoside phosphotransferase; aph(3')-Ia; confers resistance to kanamycin in bacteria or G418 (Geneticin®) in eukaryotes
   2254..2410    -  CDS            lacZα (fragment): LacZα fragment of β-galactosidase; lacZ fragment
   2495..3286    -  CDS            neo: KKA2_KLEPN - Also known as kan, nptII. Experimental evidence at protein level: Swiss-Prot protein existence level 1. Resistance to kanamycin, neomycin, paromomycin, ribostamycin, butirosin and gentamicin B. From Klebsiella pneumoniae.
   3370..3394    -  CDS            3xFLAG (fragment): three tandem FLAG® epitope tags
   3398..3451    -  CDS            3xFLAG (fragment): three tandem FLAG® epitope tags
   3496..3681    -  CDS            UL122 (fragment): VIE2_HCMVT - Experimental evidence at protein level: Swiss-Prot protein existence level 1. Stimulates viral early and late gene expression and thus play a crucial role in the regulation of productive infection. In addition, activates quiescent cells to reenter the cell cycle and upregulates several E2F-responsive genes, which are responsible for pushing the cell into S phase. In S-phase, inhibits cellular DNA synthesis and blocks further cell cycle progression. From Human cytomegalovirus (strain Towne) (HHV-5) (Human herpesvirus 5).
   3793..4788    -  CDS            ΔTK: truncated herpes simplex virus thymidine kinase (Salomon et al., 1995) confers sensitivity to nucleoside analogs such as acyclovir or ganciclovir
   4858..4929    +  CDS            UL24_HHV11 (fragment): Experimental evidence at protein level: Swiss-Prot protein existence level 1. May participate in nuclear egress of viral particles. Plays a role in the dispersal of several host nucleolar proteins including NCL/nucleolin and NPM1. Since deletion of host NCL/nucleolin negatively impact on nuclear egress, UL24 supposedly acts on this process through its effect on host nucleoli. From Human herpesvirus 1 (strain 17) (HHV-1) (Human herpes simplex virus 1).
   5020..5071    -  promoter       CMVd2 promoter: truncated human cytomegalovirus (CMV) immediate early promoter that yields moderately reduced expression relative to the full-length promoter
   5134..5151    +  promoter       CMV promoter (fragment): human cytomegalovirus (CMV) immediate early promoter
   5223..5305    -  enhancer       CMV enhancer (fragment): human cytomegalovirus immediate early enhancer; contains an 18-bp deletion relative to the standard CMV enhancer
   5311..5330    +  misc_feature   MCS (fragment): pUC18/19 multiple cloning site
   5331..5386    +  misc_feature   MCS: pUC18/19 multiple cloning site
   5423..5439    -  protein_bind   lac operator: The lac repressor binds to the lac operator to inhibit transcription in E. coli. This inhibition can be relieved by adding lactose or isopropyl-β-D-thiogalactopyranoside (IPTG). lac repressor encoded by lacI
   5447..5477    -  promoter       lac promoter: promoter for the E. coli lac operon
   5492..5513    -  protein_bind   CAP binding site: CAP binding activates transcription in the presence of cAMP. E. coli catabolite activator protein
   5526..20      -  CDS            lacI (fragment) (across the origin): lac repressor; lacI; The lac repressor binds to the lac operator to inhibit transcription in E. coli. This inhibition can be relieved by adding lactose or isopropyl-β-D-thiogalactopyranoside (IPTG).
