[The description below was written by a language model from this plasmid's Addgene catalogue record and pLannotate feature annotations shown in this document.]
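Description:
pFETCh_Donor (EMM0021) is an empty donor backbone for CRISPR-assisted epitope tagging of endogenous mammalian genes at their 3′ ends. It is built on the small cloning vector pHSG299, is propagated in E. coli from a high-copy ColE1/pUC-type origin, and is selected with kanamycin through the aph(3′)-Ia KanR gene. Remnants of the parental vector are annotated as well: the lac promoter, operator and CAP site, a split lacZα fragment, pUC18/19 polylinker sequence and a lacI fragment.

The functional payload is a promoterless tagging cassette described in the record as glycine-serine linker, 3xFLAG, P2A and NeoR. The feature table detects the 3xFLAG epitopes (as two fragments) directly upstream of the neo (nptII) coding sequence on the same strand; the short P2A is not annotated separately. The intended design is that gene-specific homology arms are cloned on either side of this cassette. Homology-directed repair at a nuclease cut near the stop codon then fuses the FLAG tag in frame to the C terminus of the target protein. Because the P2A peptide causes ribosomal skipping, neomycin phosphotransferase is released as a separate protein expressed from the endogenous promoter, allowing G418 selection of correctly tagged cells.

The sequenced plasmid also carries a truncated HSV thymidine kinase (ΔTK) coding sequence adjacent to fragmentary CMV enhancer/promoter elements and short herpesvirus-derived matches. The catalogue entry does not explain this region, so its role is not stated in the record. ΔTK generally confers ganciclovir sensitivity. The associated work used such FLAG-tagged alleles for ChIP-seq of DNA-binding proteins with a single standard antibody.
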