Addgene plasmid #63934: pFETCh_Donor (EMM0021)
Purpose: (Empty Backbone) 3X Flag with P2A-Neo for 3' tagging of endogenous proteins
Depositing lab: Eric Mendenhall & Richard M. Myers. Depositing organization: University of Alabama in Huntsville. Publication: CETCh-seq: CRISPR epitope tagging ChIP-seq of DNA-binding proteins. Savic D, Partridge EC, Newberry KM, Smith SB, Meadows SK, Roberts BS, Mackiewicz M, Mendenhall EM, Myers RM. Genome Res. 2015 Sep 9. 10.1101/gr.193540.115 PubMed 26355004.
Backbone
  Vector backbone: pHSG299
  Backbone manufacturer: Clontech
  Vector type: Mammalian Expression
  Selectable markers: Neomycin (select with G418)
  Tag / fusion protein: Glycine-Serine-3XFlag-P2A-NeoR (C terminal on backbone)
Growth in bacteria
  Bacterial resistance: Kanamycin, 50 μg/mL
  Growth temperature: 37°C
  Growth strain: DH10B
  Copy number: Unknown
Gene/Insert
  Sequencing primers: 5′ cagcaggctgaagttagtagc; 3′ cttctatcgccttcttgacgag
Terms and licenses: Academic/Nonprofit Terms; Industry Terms: Not Available to Industry
Depositor comments: Note: This plasmid is part of the Mendenhall and Meyers CRISPR-based Tagging system to add a tag (currently using FLAG) to endogenous proteins. Please see https://www.addgene.org/crispr/tagging/ for more details.
How to cite: pFETCh_Donor (EMM0021) was a gift from Eric Mendenhall & Richard M. Myers (Addgene plasmid # 63934 ; http://n2t.net/addgene:63934 ; RRID:Addgene_63934)
