>Addgene plasmid #63934 | pFETCh_Donor (EMM0021) | addgene partial sequence | sequence record 112984 | CMV-F 5'-CGCAAATGGGCGGTAGGCGTG-3'
CTATATAAGCAGAGCTCGTTTAGTGAACCGTCAGATCGCCTGGAGACGCCATCCACGCTGTTTTGACCTC
CATAGGAGACACCGGGACCGATCCAGCCTGGGGATCCCGACCATGGCTTCGTACCCCTGCCATCAACACG
CGTCTGCGTTCGACCAGGCTGCGCGTTCTCGCGGCCATAGCAACCGACGTACGGCGTTGCGCCCTCGCCG
GCAGCAAGAAGCCACGGAAGTCCGCCTGGAGCAGAAAATGCCCACGCTACTGCGGGTTTATATAGACGGT
CCTCACGGGATGGGGAAAACCACCACCACGCAACTGCTGGTGGCCCTGGGTTCGCGCGACGATATCGTCT
ACGTACCCGAGCCGATGACTTACTGGCAGGTGCTGGGGGCTTCCGAGACAATCGCGAACATCTACACCAC
ACAACACCGCCTCGACCAGGGTGAGATATCGGCCGGGGACGCGGCGGTGGTAATGACAAGCGCCCAGATA
ACAATGGGCATGCCTTATGCCGTGACCGACGCCGTTCTGGCTCCTCATATCGGGGGGGAGGCTGGGAGCT
CACATGCCCCGCCCCCGGCCCTCACCCTCATCTTCGACCGCCATCCCATCGCCGCCCTCCTGTGCTACCC
GGCCGCGCGATACCTTATGGGCAGCATGACCCCCCAGGCCGTGCTGGCGTTCGTGGCCCTCATCCCGCCG
ACCTTGCCCGGCACAAACATCGTGTTGGGGGCCCTTCCGGAGGACAGACACATCGACCGCCTGGCCAAAC
GCCAGCGCCCCGGCGAGCGGCTTGACCTGGCTATGCTGGCCGCGATTCGCCGCGTTTACGGGCTGCTTGC
CAATACGGTGCGGTATCTGCAGGGCGGCGGGTCGTGGCGGGAGGATTGGGGACAGCTTTCGGGGACGGCC
GTGCCGCCCCAGGGTGCCGAGCCCCAGAGCAACGCGGGCCCACGACCCCATATCGGGGACACGTTATTTA
CCCTGTTTCGGGCCCCC
