>Addgene plasmid #63934 | pFETCh_Donor (EMM0021) | addgene partial sequence | sequence record 114006 | KanR2-F 5'-GAACTGCCTCGGTGAGTTTT-3'
AACGGCTTTTTCAAAAATATGGTATTGATAATCCTGATATGAATATATTGCAGTTTCATTTGATGCTCGA
TGAGTTTTTCTAATCAGAATTGGTTAATTGGTTGTAACACTGGCAGAGCATTACGCTGACTTGACGGGAC
GGCGGCTTTGTTGAATAAATCGCATTCGCCATTCAGGCTGCGCAACTGTTGGGAAGGGCGATCGGTGCGG
GCCTCTTCGCTATTACGCCAGCTGGCGAAAGGGGGATGTGCTGCAAGGCGATTAAGTTGGGTAACGCCAG
GGTTTTCCCAGTCACGACGTTGTAAAACGACGGCCAGTGAACGACGGCCAGTGAATTGGAGGCTACAGTC
AGTGGAGAGGACTTTCCAAGATGTCTTCGTATAAGAAGACATGATGTTCGAATCAGAAGAACTCGTCAAG
AAGGCGATAGAAGGCGATGCGCTGCGAATCGGGAGCGGCGATACCGTAAAGCACGAGGAAGCGGTCAGCC
CATTCGCCGCCAAGCTCTTCAGCAATATCACGGGTAGCCAACGCTATGTCCTGATAGCGGTCGGCCACAC
CCAGCCGGCCACAGTCGATGAATCCAGAAAAGCGGCCATTTTCCACCATGATATTCGGCAAGCAGGCATC
GCCATGGGTCACGACGAGATCCTCGCCGTCGGGCATGCGCGCCTTGAGCCTGGCGAACAGTTCGGCTGGC
GCGAGCCCCTGATGCTCTTCGTCCAGATCATCCTGATCGACAAGACCGGCTTCCATCCGAGTACGTGCTC
GCTCGATGCGATGTTTCGCTTGGTGGTCGAATGGGCAGGTAGCCGGATCAAGCGTATGCAGCCGCCGCAT
TGCATCAGCCATGATGGATACTTTCTCGGCAGGAGCAAGGTGAGATGACAGGAGATCCTGCCCCGGCACT
TCGCCCAATAGCAGCCAGTCCCTTCCCGCTTCAGTGACAACGTCGAGCACAGCTGCGCAAGGAACGCCCG
TCGTGGCCAGCCACGATAGCCGCGCTGCCTCGTCCTGCAGTTCATTCAGGGCACCGGACAGGTCGGTCTT
GACAAAAA
