>Addgene plasmid #63934 | pFETCh_Donor (EMM0021) | addgene partial sequence | sequence record 136681 | Neo-R 5'-GCCCAGTCATAGCCGAATAG-3'
GCGGCCGGAGAACCTGCGTGCAATCCATCTTGTTCAATCATGCGAAACGATCCAGGTCCAGGGTTCTCCT
CCACGTCTCCAGCCTGCTTCAGCAGGCTGAAGTTAGTAGCTCCGCTTCCTGAAACCTTATCGTCGTCATC
CTTGTAATCTCCCTTATCGTCGTCATCCTTGTAATCGCCCTTATCGTCGTCATCCTTGTAATCTCCAGAA
CCACCTCCACCGGAACCTCCTCCGCTCAGAGACCCGCGTAAGGTCTCAAGCTGGGCTGCAGGTCGGGGAG
AGGAGTGTTAGTAACCGCGACGCTGGTGGGGGTCGGCTTGTTAAGAGGGGCGCTGCTAACGCTGCAAGAG
TGGGTTGTCAGCGTGGGGCCGGTGCTACTGGAATCGATACCGGCATGATTGACAGCCTGGGCGAGGATGT
CACCTGATGGTGATAAGAATACACGGGAGACTTAGTACGGTTTCACAGGCGTGACACGTTTATTGAGTAG
GATTACAGAGTATAACATAGAGTATAATATAGAGTATACAATAGTGACGTGGGATCCTCAGTTAGCCTCC
CCCATCTCCCGGGCAAACGTGCGCGCCAGGTCGCAGATCGTCGGTATGGAGCCGGGGGTGGTGACGTGGG
TCTGGACCATCCCGGAGGTAAGTTGCAGCAGGGCGTCCCGGCAGCCGGCGGGCGATTGGTCGTAATCCAG
GATAAAGACGTGCATGGGACGGAGGCGTTTGGCCAAGACGTCCAAGGCCCAGGCAAACACGTTGTACAGG
TCGCCGTTGGGGGCCAGCAACTCGGGGGCCCGAAACAGGGTAAATAACGTGTCCCCGATATGGGGTCGTG
GGCCCGCGTTGCTCTGGGGCTCGGCACCCTGGGG
